Addgene plasmid #13596: integrin beta6 pBabe puro
Depositing lab: Dean Sheppard. Depositing organization: University of California, San Francisco (UCSF).
Backbone
  Vector backbone: pBabe puro
  Backbone manufacturer: Available at Addgene (plasmid #1764)
  Backbone size w/o insert (bp): 5169
  Vector type: Mammalian Expression, Retroviral
  Selectable markers: Puromycin
Growth in bacteria
  Bacterial resistance: Ampicillin, 100 μg/mL
  Growth temperature: 37°C
  Growth strain: DH5alpha
  Copy number: High Copy
Gene/Insert
  Gene/Insert name: integrin beta 6 (alt name: ITGB6)
  Species: H. sapiens (human)
  Insert size (bp): 2400
  GenBank ID: NM_000888
  Entrez Gene: ITGB6 (a.k.a. AI1H)
  Cloning method: Restriction Enzyme; 5′ cloning site XhoI/SnaBI (destroyed during cloning); 3′ cloning site XbaI/SnaBI (destroyed during cloning)
  Sequencing primers: 5′ pBabe 5'
Terms and licenses: Academic/Nonprofit Terms; Industry Terms: Not Available to Industry
Depositor comments: Although the SnaBI cloning site was destroyed, there is a BamHI site 5' of the insert and EcoRI and SalI sites 3' of the insert.
How to cite: integrin beta6 pBabe puro was a gift from Dean Sheppard (Addgene plasmid # 13596 ; http://n2t.net/addgene:13596 ; RRID:Addgene_13596)
