[The description below was written by a language model from this plasmid's Addgene catalogue record.]
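Description:
integrin beta6 pBabe puro is a retroviral mammalian expression plasmid that carries the human integrin beta 6 cDNA (ITGB6), an insert of about 2.4 kb, in the pBabe puro backbone of about 5.2 kb. It is maintained in E. coli as a high-copy plasmid under ampicillin selection. Puromycin is the selectable marker for mammalian cells that have taken up the construct.

The record gives no feature table, so the regulatory elements are not listed explicitly. pBabe vectors are, in general, Moloney murine leukemia virus-based designs. In these, the long terminal repeats and a packaging signal flank the cloning site, the 5′ LTR drives transcription of the inserted gene, and a separate internal promoter expresses the puromycin resistance gene. When such a plasmid is introduced into a retroviral packaging cell line, the region between the LTRs is packaged into replication-defective virus. That virus can stably integrate the cassette into dividing target cells.

The insert was placed in the SnaBI site of the polylinker by joining an XhoI end at the 5′ side and an XbaI end at the 3′ side, which destroyed all of these sites. The depositor notes that a BamHI site remains upstream of the insert, with EcoRI and SalI sites downstream, so the cDNA could still be excised or checked with these enzymes. No epitope tag or reporter fusion is recorded.

The record does not state a specific purpose. The design is suited to making puromycin-selected cell populations that stably express the beta 6 subunit, which pairs with integrin alpha v to form the αvβ6 heterodimer.
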