>Addgene plasmid #13596 | integrin beta6 pBabe puro | addgene partial sequence | sequence record 19968 | 13596 with pBABE5'
CGTAGGAATTCTGCAGATTCGAGATCCATTGTGCTCTAAAGGCAAGAACTGAAACGAATGGGGATTGAAC
TGCTTTGCCTGTTCTTTCTATTTCTAGGAAGGAATGATCACGTACAAGGTGGCTGTGCCCTGGGAGGTGC
AGAAACCTGTGAAGACTGCCTGCTTATTGGACCTCAGTGTGCCTGGTGTGCTCAGGAGAATTTTACTCAT
CCATCTGGAGTTGGCGAAAGGTGTGATACCCCAGCAAACCTTTTAGCTAAAGGATGTCAATTAAACTTCA
TCGAAAACCCTGTCTCCCAAGTAGAAATACTTAAAAATAAGCCTCTCAGTGTAGGCAGACAGAAAAATAG
TTCTGACATTGTTCAGATTGCGCCTCAAAGCTTGATCCTTAAGTTGAGACCAGGTGGTGCGCAGACTCTG
CAGGTGCATGTCCGCCAGACTGAGGACTACCCGGTGGATTTGTATTACCTCATGGACCTCTCCGCCTCCA
TGGATGACGACCTCAACACAATAAAGGAGCTGGGCTCCCGGCTTTCCAAAGAGATGTCTAAATTAACCAG
CAACTTTAGACTGGGCTTCGGATCTTTTGTGGAAAAACCTGTATCCCCTTTCGTGAAAACAACACCAGAA
GAAATTGCCAACCCTTGCAGTAGTATTCCATACTTCTGTTTACCTACATTTGGATTCAAGCACATTTTGC
CATTGACAAATGATGCTGAAAGATTCAATGAAATTGTGAAGAATC
